Addgene plasmid #212164: pLSU1/t35S[]:MCS:NosT
Purpose: (Empty Backbone) This binary vector has an empty backbone where you can insert a gene into a cassette with a strong promoter (truncated35sCAMV)
Depositing lab: Wayne Curtis. Depositing organization: Pennsylvania State University.
Backbone
  Vector backbone: pLSU1
  Vector type: Plant Expression
Growth in bacteria
  Bacterial resistance: Kanamycin, 50 μg/mL
  Growth temperature: 37°C
  Growth strain: DH5alpha
  Copy number: High Copy
Gene/Insert
  Gene/Insert name: None
Terms and licenses: Academic/Nonprofit Terms; Industry Terms: Not Available to Industry
How to cite: pLSU1/t35S[]:MCS:NosT was a gift from Wayne Curtis (Addgene plasmid # 212164 ; http://n2t.net/addgene:212164 ; RRID:Addgene_212164)
