[The description below was written by a language model from this plasmid's Addgene catalogue record and pLannotate feature annotations shown in this document.]
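Description:
pLSU1/t35S[]:MCS:NosT is a compact (about 5.1 kb) plant binary vector built on the pLSU1 backbone and supplied as an empty backbone with no insert. It is designed to shuttle between E. coli and Agrobacterium. A high-copy ColE1/pUC-type origin supports propagation in E. coli, while the pVS1 replicon (oriV together with the RepA replication protein and the StaA stability protein) allows stable maintenance in Agrobacterium. Bacterial selection is by kanamycin, conferred by an aph(3')-Ia aminoglycoside phosphotransferase gene.

The payload is an empty plant expression cassette. A truncated cauliflower mosaic virus 35S promoter, annotated as a roughly 300 bp fragment of this strong constitutive promoter, is followed by a short multiple cloning site and then the nopaline synthase (NOS) terminator and polyadenylation signal. A gene of interest cloned into the gap between promoter and terminator would be transcribed constitutively in plant cells after T-DNA delivery. The cassette sits immediately downstream of an octopine-type left border T-DNA repeat. The feature table does not annotate a right border repeat, although one would be expected in a functional binary vector, so its position cannot be stated from this record. No plant selectable marker or reporter is annotated between the border and the terminator. The kanamycin resistance gene lies next to the bacterial origin with no plant regulatory elements annotated around it, so it appears to serve as the bacterial marker.

The record supports its use as a small general-purpose starting vector for strong, constitutive expression of a user-supplied gene in plants, presumably via Agrobacterium-mediated transformation or transient expression.
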