Features (pLannotate 1.2.2; 8 found; start..end, strand, type, name):
      1..195     +  rep_origin     pVS1 oriV: origin of replication for the Pseudomonas plasmid pVS1 (Heeb et al., 2000)
    362..385     +  misc_feature   LB T-DNA repeat: left border repeat from octopine Ach5 T-DNA
    397..712     +  promoter       CaMV 35S promoter (fragment): strong constitutive promoter from cauliflower mosaic virus
    743..995     +  terminator     NOS terminator: nopaline synthase terminator and poly(A) signal
   1182..1997    +  CDS            KanR: aminoglycoside phosphotransferase; aph(3')-Ia; confers resistance to kanamycin in bacteria or G418 (Geneticin®) in eukaryotes
   2083..2671    +  rep_origin     ori: high-copy-number ColE1/pMB1/pBR322/pUC origin of replication
   2913..3542    +  CDS            pVS1 StaA: stability protein from the Pseudomonas plasmid pVS1 (Heeb et al., 2000)
   3971..5044    +  CDS            pVS1 RepA: replication protein from the Pseudomonas plasmid pVS1 (Heeb et al., 2000)
>Addgene plasmid #212164 | pLSU1/t35S[]:MCS:NosT | addgene full sequence | sequence record 422669 | Addgene NGS Result
TGTGGATAGCACGTACATTGGGAACCCAAAGCCGTACATTGGGAACCGGAACCCGTACATTGGGAACCCA
AAGCCGTACATTGGGAACCGGTCACACATGTAAGTGACTGATATAAAAGAGAAAAAAGGCGATTTTTCCG
CCTAAAACTCTTTAAAACTTATTAAAACTCTTAAAACCCGCCTGGCCTGTGCATAACTGTCTGGCCAGCG
CACAGCCGAAGAGCTGCAAAAAGCGCCTACCCTTCGGTCGCTGCGCTCCCTACGCCCCGCCGCTTCGCGT
CGGCCTATCGCGGCCGCTGGCCGCTCAAAAATGGCTGGCCTACGGCCAGGCAATCTGCTAGCGCGCGGAC
AAGCTAGGATTGGCAGGATATATTCAGTTGTAAATGATATCGCATGCGGAAACCTCCTCGGATTCCATTG
CCCAGCTATCTGTCACTTTATTGAGAAGATAGTGGAAAAGGAAGGTGGCTCCTACAAATGCCATCATTGC
GATAAAGGAAAGGCCATCGTTGAAGATGCCTCTGCCGACAGTGGTCCCAAAGATGGACCCCCACCCACGA
GGAGCATCGTGGAAAAAGAAGACGTTCCAACCACGTCTTCAAAGCAAGTGGATTGATGTGATATCTCCAC
TGACGTAAGGGATGACGCACAATCCCACTATCCTTCGCAAGACCCTTCCTCTATATAAGGAAGTTCATTT
CATTTGGAGAGGCTCGAGGGTACCGAATTCGGATCCCTGCAGGATCGTTCAAACATTTGGCAATAAAGTT
TCTTAAGATTGAATCCTGTTGCCGGTCTTGCGATGATTATCATATAATTTCTGTTGAATTACGTTAAGCA
TGTAATAATTAACATGTAATGCATGACGTTATTTATGAGATGGGTTTTTATGATTAGAGTCCCGCAATTA
TACATTTAATACGCGATAGAAAACAAAATATAGCGCGCAAACTAGGATAAATTATCGCGCGCGGTGTCAT
CTATGTTACTAGATCGGGGAGCTCTGGCAGGATATATGCGGTTGTAATTCATTTTTATTGTCTAAATTTC
TGTATTTGTTTGTTTGCAATTAGATCCACGTTGTGTCTCAAAATCTCTGATGTTACATTGCACAAGATAA
AAATATATCATCATGAACAATAAAACTGTCTGCTTACATAAACAGTAATACAAGGGGTGTTATGAGCCAT
ATTCAACGGGAAACGTCTTGTTCGAGGCCGCGATTAAATTCCAACATGGATGCTGATTTATATGGGTATA
AATGGGCTCGCGATAATGTCGGGCAATCAGGTGCGACAATCTACCGATTGTATGGGAAGCCCGATGCGCC
AGAGTTGTTTCTGAAACATGGCAAAGGTAGCGTTGCCAATGATGTTACAGATGAGATGGTCAGACTAAAC
TGGCTGACGGAATTTATGCCTCTTCCGACCATCAAGCATTTTATCCGTACTCCTGATGATGCATGGTTAC
TCACCACTGCGATCCCAGGGAAAACAGCATTCCAGGTATTAGAAGAATATCCTGATTCAGGTGAAAATAT
TGTTGATGCGCTGGCAGTGTTCCTGCGCCGGTTGCATTCGATTCCTGTTTGTAATTGTCCTTTTAACAGC
GATCGCGTATTTCGTCTCGCTCAGGCGCAATCACGAATGAATAACGGTTTGGTTGATGCGAGTGATTTTG
ATGACGAGCGTAATGGCTGGCCTGTTGAACAAGTCTGGAAAGAAATGCATAAACTTTTGCCATTCTCACC
GGATTCAGTCGTCACTCATGGTGATTTCTCACTTGATAACCTTATTTTTGACGAGGGGAAATTAATAGGT
TGTATTGATGTTGGACGAGTCGGAATCGCAGACCGATACCAGGATCTTGCCATCCTATGGAACTGCCTCG
GTGAGTTTTCTCCTTCATTACAGAAACGGCTTTTTCAAAAATATGGTATTGATAATCCTGATATGAATAA
ATTGCAGTTTCATTTGATGCTCGATGAGTTTTTCTAATCAGAATTGGTTAATTGGTTGTAACACTGGCAG
AGCATTACGCTGACTTGACGGGACGGCGGCTTTGTTGAATCAATTGATCTTCTTGAAATCCTTTTTTTCT
GCGCGTAATCTGCTGCTTGCAAACAAAAAAACCACCGCTACCAGCGGTGGTTTGTTTGCCGGATCAAGAG
CTACCAACTCTTTTTCCGAAGGTAACTGGCTTCAGCAGAGCGCAGATACCAAATACTGTTCTTCTAGTGT
AGCCGTAGTTAGGCCACCACTTCAAGAACTCTGTAGCACCGCCTACATACCTCGCTCTGCTAATCCTGTT
ACCAGTGGCTGCTGCCAGTGGCGATAAGTCGTGTCTTACCGGGTTGGACTCAAGACGATAGTTACCGGAT
AAGGCGCAGCGGTCGGGCTGAACGGGGGGTTCGTGCACACAGCCCAGCTTGGAGCGAACGACCTACACCG
AACTGAGATACCTACAGCGTGAGCTATGAGAAAGCGCCACGCTTCCCGAAGGGAGAAAGGCGGACAGGTA
TCCGGTAAGCGGCAGGGTCGGAACAGGAGAGCGCACGAGGGAGCTTCCAGGGGGAAACGCCTGGTATCTT
TATAGTCCTGTCGGGTTTCGCCACCTCTGACTTGAGCGTCGATTTTTGTGATGCTCGTCAGGGGGGCGGA
GCCTATGGAAAAACGCCAGCAACGCGGCCTTTTTACGGTTCCTGGCCTTTTGCTGGCCTTTTGCTCACAT
GTTCTTTCCTGCGTTATCCCCTGATTCTGTGGATAACCGTATTACCGCCTTTGAGTGATCTCTGAAGAAA
CCGAGCGCCGCCGTCTAAAAAGGTGATGTGTATTTGAGTAAAACAGCTTGCGTCATGCGGTCGCTGCGTA
TATGATGCGATGAGTAAATAAACAAATACGCAAGGGGAACGCATGAAGGTTATCGCTGTACTTAACCAGA
AAGGCGGGTCAGGCAAGACGACCATCGCAACCCATCTAGCCCGCGCCCTGCAACTCGCCGGGGCCGATGT
TCTGTTAGTCGATTCCGATCCCCAGGGCAGTGCCCGCGATTGGGCGGCCGTGCGGGAAGATCAACCGCTA
ACCGTTGTCGGCATCGACCGCCCGACGATTGACCGCGACGTGAAGGCCATCGGCCGGCGCGACTTCGTAG
TGATCGACGGAGCGCCCCAGGCGGCGGACTTGGCTGTGTCCGCGATCAAGGCAGCCGACTTCGTGCTGAT
TCCGGTGCAGCCAAGCCCTTACGACATATGGGCCACCGCCGACCTGGTGGAGCTGGTTAAGCAGCGCATT
GAGGTCACGGATGGAAGGCTACAAGCGGCCTTTGTCGTGTCGCGGGCGATCAAAGGCACGCGCATCGGCG
GTGAGGTTGCCGAGGCGCTGGCCGGGTACGAGCTGCCCATTCTTGAGTCCCGTATCACGCAGCGCGTGAG
CTACCCAGGCACTGCCGCCGCCGGCACAACCGTTCTTGAATCAGAACCCGAGGGCGACGCTGCCCGCGAG
GTCCAGGCGCTGGCCGCTGAAATTAAATCAAAACTCATTTGAGTTAATGAGGTAAAGAGAAAATGAGCAA
AAGCACAAACACGCTAAGTGCCGGCCGTCCGAGCGCACGCAGCAGCAAGGCTGCAACGTTGGCCAGCCTG
GCAGACACGCCAGCCATGAAGCGGGTCAACTTTCAGTTGCCGGCGGAGGATCACACCAAGCTGAAGATGT
ACGCGGTACGCCAAGGCAAGACCATTACCGAGCTGCTATCTGAATACATCGCGCAGCTACCAGAGTAAAT
GAGCAAATGAATAAATGAGTAGATGAATTTTAGCGGCTAAAGGAGGCGGCATGGAAAATCAAGAACAACC
AGGCACCGACGCCGTGGAATGCCCCATGTGTGGAGGAACGGGCGGTTGGCCAGGCGTAAGCGGCTGGGTT
GTCTGCCGGCCCTGCAATGGCACTGGAACCCCCAAGCCCGAGGAATCGGCGTGAGCGGTCGCAAACCATC
CGGCCCGGTACAAATCGGCGCGGCGCTGGGTGATGACCTGGTGGAGAAGTTGAAGGCCGCGCAGGCCGCC
CAGCGGCAACGCATCGAGGCAGAAGCACGCCCCGGTGAATCGTGGCAAGCGGCCGCTGATCGAATCCGCA
AAGAATCCCGGCAACCGCCGGCAGCCGGTGCGCCGTCGATTAGGAAGCCGCCCAAGGGCGACGAGCAACC
AGATTTTTTCGTTCCGATGCTCTATGACGTGGGCACCCGCGATAGTCGCAGCATCATGGACGTGGCCGTT
TTCCGTCTGTCGAAGCGTGACCGACGAGCTGGCGAGGTGATCCGCTACGAGCTTCCAGACGGGCACGTAG
AGGTTTCCGCAGGGCCGGCCGGCATGGCCAGTGTGTGGGATTACGACCTGGTACTGATGGCGGTTTCCCA
TCTAACCGAATCCATGAACCGATACCGGGAAGGGAAGGGAGACAAGCCCGGCCGCGTGTTCCGTCCACAC
GTTGCGGACGTACTCAAGTTCTGCCGGCGAGCCGATGGCGGAAAGCAGAAAGACGACCTGGTAGAAACCT
GCATTCGGTTAAACACCACGCACGTTGCCATGCAGCGTACGAAGAAGGCCAAGAACGGCCGCCTGGTGAC
GGTATCCGAGGGTGAAGCCTTGATTAGCCGCTACAAGATCGTAAAGAGCGAAACCGGGCGGCCGGAGTAC
ATCGAGATCGAGCTAGTTGATTGGATGTACCGCGAGATCACAGAAGGCAAGAACCCGGACGTGCTGACGG
TTCACCCCGATTACTTTTTGATCGATCCCGGCATCGGCCGTTTTCTCTACCGCCTGGCACGCCGCGCCGC
AGGCAAGGCAGAAGCCAGATGGTTGTTCAAGACGATCTACGAACGCAGTGGCAGCGCCGGAGAGTTCAAG
AAGTTCTGTTTCACCGTGCGCAAGCTGATCGGGTCAAATGACCTGCCGGAGTACGATTTGAAGGAGGAGG
CGGGGCAGGCTGGCCCGATCCTAGTCATGCGCTACCGCAACCTGATCGAGGGCGAAGCATCCGCCGGTTC
CTAATGTACGGAGCAGATGCTAGGGCAAATTGCCCTAGCAGGGGAAAAAGGTCGAAAAGATCTCTTTCC
